Addgene plasmid #87897: pUC57 DYSF, alt exon 1a, 5a, 40a
Purpose: research of alternative isoforms of the protein dysferlin
Depositing lab: Jain Foundation.
Backbone
  Vector backbone: pUC57 Kan
  Vector type: Bacterial Expression
Growth in bacteria
  Bacterial resistance: Kanamycin, 50 μg/mL
  Growth temperature: 37°C
  Growth strain: DH5alpha
  Copy number: High Copy
Gene/Insert
  Gene/Insert name: DYSF, alt exon 1a, 5a, 40a
  Species: H. sapiens (human)
  Mutation: alternative isoforms, see comments
  Entrez Gene: DYSF (a.k.a. FER1L1, LGMD2B, LGMDR2, MMD1)
  Cloning method: Unknown
Terms and licenses: Academic/Nonprofit Terms; Industry Terms: Not Available to Industry
Depositor comments: There are alternative isoforms of the dysferlin protein. The insert contained in this plasmid is described as such: 1. Dysferlin can utilize exon 1 or alternative exon 1a to build a full protein. Therefore, which exon 1 has been included in the construct is noted. 2. Exons 5a, 17 and 40a are optional exons, so if the exon is listed, it is included in the name. 3. The remainder of the exons are not optional, and are included in all constructs.
How to cite: pUC57 DYSF, alt exon 1a, 5a, 40a was a gift from Jain Foundation (Addgene plasmid # 87897 ; http://n2t.net/addgene:87897 ; RRID:Addgene_87897)
