[The description below was written by a language model from this plasmid's Addgene catalogue record and pLannotate feature annotations shown in this document.]
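Description:
pUC57 DYSF, alt exon 1a, 5a, 40a is a high-copy bacterial cloning plasmid of about 9 kb, built on the pUC57 Kan backbone, that carries a human dysferlin (DYSF) coding sequence representing one specific alternative isoform. It replicates in E. coli from the pUC/ColE1-type origin and is selected with kanamycin through an aminoglycoside phosphotransferase gene (aph(3')-Ia) that the annotation places downstream of the bla (AmpR) promoter. Remnants of the parental vector are also annotated, including short fragments of lacI, rop, the bom region and a lacZα fragment that spans the sequence origin.

The DYSF open reading frame occupies roughly 6.4 kb on the forward strand. According to the depositor's naming scheme, dysferlin can begin with either exon 1 or the alternative exon 1a, and exons 5a, 17 and 40a are optional. An optional exon is present only if it is listed in the name, and all remaining exons are constant. This construct therefore uses exon 1a, includes exons 5a and 40a, and by implication lacks exon 17. No tags or reporters are annotated.

Although the vector is catalogued as a bacterial expression vector, the lac promoter, operator and CAP site lie just downstream of the insert on the opposite strand, pointing back toward it, so they would not drive sense transcription of DYSF. No eukaryotic promoter or polyadenylation signal is annotated. The plasmid is thus best regarded as a sequence-verified storage and source clone, from which this isoform can be subcloned into expression vectors. The stated purpose is research on alternative isoforms of dysferlin, a calcium-sensing protein involved in sarcolemmal membrane repair in skeletal and cardiac muscle.
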