Features (pLannotate 1.2.2; 11 found; start..end, strand, type, name):
     57..6413    +  CDS            DYSF: DYSF_HUMAN - Also known as FER1L1. Experimental evidence at protein level: Swiss-Prot protein existence level 1. Key calcium ion sensor involved in the Ca(2+)-triggered synaptic vesicle-plasma membrane fusion. Plays a role in the sarcolemma repair mechanism of both skeletal muscle and cardiomyocytes that permits rapid resealing of membranes disrupted by mechanical stress (By similarity). From Homo sapiens (Human).
   6475..6491    -  protein_bind   lac operator: The lac repressor binds to the lac operator to inhibit transcription in E. coli. This inhibition can be relieved by adding lactose or isopropyl-β-D-thiogalactopyranoside (IPTG). lac repressor encoded by lacI
   6499..6529    -  promoter       lac promoter: promoter for the E. coli lac operon
   6544..6565    -  protein_bind   CAP binding site: CAP binding activates transcription in the presence of cAMP. E. coli catabolite activator protein
   6578..6670    -  CDS            lacI (fragment): lac repressor; lacI; The lac repressor binds to the lac operator to inhibit transcription in E. coli. This inhibition can be relieved by adding lactose or isopropyl-β-D-thiogalactopyranoside (IPTG).
   6853..7441    -  rep_origin     ori: high-copy-number ColE1/pMB1/pBR322/pUC origin of replication
   7612..8427    -  CDS            KanR: aminoglycoside phosphotransferase; aph(3')-Ia; confers resistance to kanamycin in bacteria or G418 (Geneticin®) in eukaryotes
   8428..8532    -  promoter       AmpR promoter: bla
   8627..8662    +  CDS            rop (fragment): Rop protein, which maintains plasmids at low copy number; rop
   8764..8863    +  misc_feature   bom (fragment): basis of mobility region from pBR322
   8869..48      -  CDS            lacZα (fragment) (across the origin): LacZα fragment of β-galactosidase; lacZ fragment
>Addgene plasmid #87897 | pUC57 DYSF, alt exon 1a, 5a, 40a | addgene full sequence | sequence record 174248 | Addgene NGS Result
CGCCAGGGTTTTCCCAGTCACGACGTTGTAAAACGACGGCCAGTGAATTGACGCGTATGCTGTGCTGCCT
GCTGGTGAGGGCCAGCAACCTCCCCAGTGCGAAGAAGGACCGGCGCAGCGACCCTGTCGCAAGCCTGACT
TTCCGAGGGGTGAAGAAGAGAACCAAAGTCATCAAGAACAGCGTGAACCCTGTATGGAATGAGGGATTTG
AATGGGACCTCAAGGGCATCCCCCTGGACCAGGGCTCTGAGCTTCATGTGGTGGTCAAAGACCATGAGAC
GATGGGGAGGAACAGGTTCCTGGGGGAAGCCAAGGTCCCACTCCGAGAGGTCCTCGCCACCCCTAGTCTG
TCCGCCAGCTTCAATGCCCCCCTGCTGGACACCAAGAAGCAGCCCACAGGGGCCTCGCTGGTCCTGCAGG
TGTCCTACACACCGCTGCCTGGAGCTGTGCCCCTGTTCCCGCCCCCTACTCCTCTGGAGCCCTCCCCGAC
TCTGCCTGACCTGGATGTAGTGGCAGGCGGGGGACAGAGCCGGGCCGAGACTTGGTCCCTGCTCAGTGAC
AGCACCATGGACACGAGATACTCTGGAAAGAAGTGGCCGGCCCCCACGGACACAGGAGGAGAGGAAGACA
CAGAGGACCAGGGACTCACTGGAGATGAGGCGGAGCCATTCCTGGATCAAAGCGGAGGCCCGGGGGCTCC
CACCACCCCAAGGAAACTACCTTCACGTCCTCCGCCCCACTACCCCGGGATCAAAAGAAAGCGAAGTGCG
CCTACATCTAGAAAGCTGCTGTCAGACAAACCGCAGGATTTCCAGATCAGGGTCCAGGTGATCGAGGGGC
GCCAGCTGCCGGGGGTGAACATCAAGCCTGTGGTCAAGGTTACCGCTGCAGGGCAGACCAAGCGGACGCG
GATCCACAAGGGAAACAGCCCACTCTTCAATGAGACTCTTTTCTTCAACTTGTTTGACTCTCCTGGGGAG
CTGTTTGATGAGCCCATCTTTATCACGGTGGTAGACTCTCGTTCTCTCAGGACAGATGCTCTCCTCGGGG
AGTTCCGGATGGACGTGGGCACCATTTACAGAGAGCCCCGGCACGCCTATCTCAGGAAGTGGCTGCTGCT
CTCAGACCCTGATGACTTCTCTGCTGGGGCCAGAGGCTACCTGAAAACAAGCCTTTGTGTGCTGGGGCCT
GGGGACGAAGCGCCTCTGGAGAGAAAAGACCCCTCTGAAGACAAGGAGGACATTGAAAGCAACCTGCTCC
GGCCCACAGGCGTAGCCCTGCGAGGAGCCCACTTCTGCCTGAAGGTCTTCCGGGCCGAGGACTTGCCGCA
GATGGACGATGCCGTGATGGACAACGTGAAACAGATCTTTGGCTTCGAGAGTAACAAGAAGAACTTGGTG
GACCCCTTTGTGGAGGTCAGCTTTGCGGGGAAAATGCTGTGCAGCAAGATCTTGGAGAAGACGGCCAACC
CTCAGTGGAACCAGAACATCACACTGCCTGCCATGTTTCCCTCCATGTGCGAAAAAATGAGGATTCGTAT
CATAGACTGGGACCGCCTGACTCACAATGACATCGTGGCTACCACCTACCTGAGTATGTCGAAAATCTCT
GCCCCTGGAGGAGAAATAGAAGTGGATGACTACCTGGGCTTCCTCCCCACTTTTGGGCCCTGCTACATCA
ACCTCTATGGCAGTCCCAGAGAGTTCACAGGCTTCCCAGACCCCTACACAGAGCTCAACACAGGCAAGGG
GGAAGGTGTGGCTTATCGTGGCCGGCTTCTGCTCTCCCTGGAGACCAAGCTGGTGGAGCACAGTGAACAG
AAGGTGGAGGACCTTCCTGCGGATGACATCCTCCGGGTGGAGAAGTACCTTAGGAGGCGCAAGTACTCCC
TGTTTGCGGCCTTCTACTCAGCCACCATGCTGCAGGATGTGGATGACGCCATCCAGTTTGAGGTCAGCAT
CGGGAACTACGGGAACAAGTTCGACATGACCTGCCTGCCGCTGGCCTCCACCACTCAGTACAGCCGTGCA
GTCTTTGACGGGTGCCACTACTACTACCTACCCTGGGGTAACGTGAAACCCGTGGTGGTGCTGTCATCCT
ACTGGGAGGACATCAGCCATAGAATCGAGACTCAGAACCAGCTGCTTGGGATTGCTGACCGGCTGGAAGC
TGGCCTGGAGCAGGTCCACCTGGCCCTGAAGGCGCAGTGCTCCACGGAGGACGTGGACTCGCTGGTGGCT
CAGCTGACGGATGAGCTCATCGCAGGCTGCAGCCAGCCTCTGGGTGACATCCATGAGACACCCTCTGCCA
CCCACCTGGACCAGTACCTGTACCAGCTGCGCACCCATCACCTGAGCCAAATCACTGAGGCTGCCCTGGC
CCTGAAGCTCGGCCACAGTGAGCTCCCTGCAGCTCTGGAGCAGGCGGAGGACTGGCTCCTGCGTCTGCGT
GCCCTGGCAGAGGAGCCCCAGAACAGCCTGCCGGACATCGTCATCTGGATGCTGCAGGGAGACAAGCGTG
TGGCATACCAGCGGGTGCCTGCCCACCAAGTCCTCTTCTCCCGGCGGGGTGCCAACTACTGTGGCAAGAA
TTGTGGGAAGCTACAGACAATCTTTCTGAAATATCCGATGGAGAAGGTGCCTGGCGCCCGGATGCCAGTG
CAGATACGGGTCAAGCTGTGGTTTGGGCTCTCTGTGGATGAGAAGGAGTTCAACCAGTTTGCTGAGGGGA
AGCTGTCTGTCTTTGCTGAAACCTATGAGAACGAGACTAAGTTGGCCCTTGTTGGGAACTGGGGCACAAC
GGGCCTCACCTACCCCAAGTTTTCTGACGTCACGGGCAAGATCAAGCTACCCAAGGACAGCTTCCGCCCC
TCGGCCGGCTGGACCTGGGCTGGAGATTGGTTCGTGTGCCCGGAGAAGACTCTGCTCCATGACATGGACG
CCGGTCACCTGAGCTTCGTGGAAGAGGTGTTTGAGAACCAGACCCGGCTTCCCGGAGGCCAGTGGATCTA
CATGAGTGACAACTACACCGATGTGAACGGGGAGAAGGTGCTTCCCAAGGATGACATTGAGTGCCCACTG
GGCTGGAAGTGGGAAGATGAGGAATGGTCCACAGACCTCAACCGGGCTGTCGATGAGCAAGGCTGGGAGT
ATAGCATCACCATCCCCCCGGAGCGGAAGCCGAAGCACTGGGTCCCTGCTGAGAAGATGTACTACACACA
CCGACGGCGGCGCTGGGTGCGCCTGCGCAGGAGGGATCTCAGCCAAATGGAAGCACTGAAAAGGCACAGG
CAGGCGGAGGCGGAGGGCGAGGGCTGGGAGTACGCCTCTCTTTTTGGCTGGAAGTTCCACCTCGAGTACC
GCAAGACAGATGCCTTCCGCCGCCGCCGCTGGCGCCGTCGCATGGAGCCACTGGAGAAGACGGGGCCTGC
AGCTGTGTTTGCCCTTGAGGGGGCCCTGGGCGGCGTGATGGATGACAAGAGTGAAGATTCCATGTCCGTC
TCCACCTTGAGCTTCGGTGTGAACAGACCCACGATTTCCTGCATATTCGACTATGGGAACCGCTACCATC
TACGCTGCTACATGTACCAGGCCCGGGACCTGGCTGCGATGGACAAGGACTCTTTTTCTGATCCCTATGC
CATCGTCTCCTTCCTGCACCAGAGCCAGAAGACGGTGGTGGTGAAGAACACCCTTAACCCCACCTGGGAC
CAGACGCTCATCTTCTACGAGATCGAGATCTTTGGCGAGCCGGCCACAGTTGCTGAGCAACCGCCCAGCA
TTGTGGTGGAGCTGTACGACCATGACACTTATGGTGCAGACGAGTTTATGGGTCGCTGCATCTGTCAACC
GAGTCTGGAACGGATGCCACGGCTGGCCTGGTTCCCACTGACGAGGGGCAGCCAGCCGTCGGGGGAGCTG
CTGGCCTCTTTTGAGCTCATCCAGAGAGAGAAGCCGGCCATCCACCATATTCCTGGTTTTGAGGTGCAGG
AGACATCAAGGATCCTGGATGAGTCTGAGGACACAGACCTGCCCTACCCACCACCCCAGAGGGAGGCCAA
CATCTACATGGTTCCTCAGAACATCAAGCCAGCGCTCCAGCGTACCGCCATCGAGATCCTGGCATGGGGC
CTGCGGAACATGAAGAGTTACCAGCTGGCCAACATCTCCTCCCCCAGCCTCGTGGTAGAGTGTGGGGGCC
AGACGGTGCAGTCCTGTGTCATCAGGAACCTCCGGAAGAACCCCAACTTTGACATCTGCACCCTCTTCAT
GGAAGTGATGCTGCCCAGGGAGGAGCTCTACTGCCCCCCCATCACCGTCAAGGTCATCGATAACCGCCAG
TTTGGCCGCCGGCCTGTGGTGGGCCAGTGTACCATCCGCTCCCTGGAGAGCTTCCTGTGTGACCCCTACT
CGGCGGAGAGTCCATCCCCACAGGGTGGCCCAGACGATGTGAGCCTACTCAGTCCTGGGGAAGACGTGCT
CATCGACATTGATGACAAGGAGCCCCTCATCCCCATCCAGCTTGCAGACGGTCTGTCGAGCTTGGCCCCC
ACTAACACGGCTTCTCCTCCATCCAGTCCTCATGAGGAAGAGTTCATCGATTGGTGGAGCAAATTCTTTG
CCTCCATAGGGGAGAGGGAAAAGTGCGGCTCCTACCTGGAGAAGGATTTTGACACCCTGAAGGTCTATGA
CACACAGCTGGAGAATGTGGAGGCCTTTGAGGGCCTGTCTGACTTTTGTAACACCTTCAAGCTGTACCGG
GGCAAGACGCAGGAGGAGACAGAAGATCCATCTGTGATTGGTGAATTTAAGGGCCTCTTCAAAATTTATC
CCCTCCCAGAAGACCCAGCCATCCCCATGCCCCCAAGACAGTTCCACCAGCTGGCCGCCCAGGGACCCCA
GGAGTGCTTGGTCCGTATCTACATTGTCCGAGCATTTGGCCTGCAGCCCAAGGACCCCAATGGAAAGTGT
GATCCTTACATCAAGATCTCCATAGGGAAGAAATCAGTGAGTGACCAGGATAACTACATCCCCTGCACGC
TGGAGCCCGTATTTGGAAAGATGTTCGAGCTGACCTGCACTCTGCCTCTGGAGAAGGACCTAAAGATCAC
TCTCTATGACTATGACCTCCTCTCCAAGGACGAAAAGATCGGTGAGACGGTCGTCGACCTGGAGAACAGG
CTGCTGTCCAAGTTTGGGGCTCGCTGTGGACTCCCACAGACCTACTGTGTCTCTGGACCGAACCAGTGGC
GGGACCAGCTCCGCCCCTCCCAGCTCCTCCACCTCTTCTGCCAGCAGCATAGAGTCAAGGCACCTGTGTA
CCGGACAGACCGTGTAATGTTTCAGGATAAAGAATATTCCATTGAAGAGATAGAGGCTGGCAGGATCCCA
AACCCACACCTGGGCCCAGTGGAGGAGCGTCTGGCTCTGCATGTGCTTCAGCAGCAGGGCCTGGTCCCGG
AGCACGTGGAGTCACGGCCCCTCTACAGCCCCCTGCAGCCAGACATCGAGCAGGGGAAGCTGCAGATGTG
GGTCGACCTATTTCCGAAGGCCCTGGGGCGGCCTGGACCTCCCTTCAACATCACCCCACGGAGAGCCAGA
AGGTTTTTCCTGCGTTGTATTATCTGGAATACCAGAGATGTGATCCTGGATGACCTGAGCCTCACGGGGG
AGAAGATGAGCGACATTTATGTGAAAGGTTGGATGATTGGCTTTGAAGAACACAAGCAAAAGACAGACGT
GCATTATCGTTCCCTGGGAGGTGAAGGCAACTTCAACTGGAGGTTCATTTTCCCCTTCGACTACCTGCCA
GCTGAGCAAGTCTGTACCATTGCCAAGAAGGATGCCTTCTGGAGGCTGGACAAGACTGAGAGCAAAATCC
CAGCACGAGTGGTGTTCCAGATCTGGGACAATGACAAGTTCTCCTTTGATGATTTTCTGGGCTCCCTGCA
GCTCGATCTCAACCGCATGCCCAAGCCAGCCAAGACAGCCAAGAAGTGCTCCTTGGACCAGCTGGATGAT
GCTTTCCACCCAGAATGGTTTGTGTCCCTTTTTGAGCAGAAAACAGTGAAGGGCTGGTGGCCCTGTGTAG
CAGAAGAGGGTGAGAAGAAAATACTGGCGGGCAAGCTGGAAATGACCTTGGAGATTGTAGCAGAGAGTGA
GCATGAGGAGCGGCCTGCTGGCCAGGGCCGGGATGAGCCCAACATGAACCCTAAGCTTGAGGACCCAAGG
CGCCCCGACACCTCCTTCCTGTGGTTTACCTCCCCATACAAGACCATGAAGTTCATCCTGTGGCGGCGTT
TCCGGTGGGCCATCATCCTCTTCATCATCCTCTTCATCCTGCTGCTGTTCCTGGCCATCTTCATCTACGC
CTTCCCGAACTATGCTGCCATGAAGCTGGTGAAGCCCTTCAGCTGAATCCCAATGGCGCGCCGAGCTTGG
CTCGAGCATGGTCATAGCTGTTTCCTGTGTGAAATTGTTATCCGCTCACAATTCCACACAACATACGAGC
CGGAAGCATAAAGTGTAAAGCCTGGGGTGCCTAATGAGTGAGCTAACTCACATTAATTGCGTTGCGCTCA
CTGCCCGCTTTCCAGTCGGGAAACCTGTCGTGCCAGCTGCATTAATGAATCGGCCAACGCGCGGGGAGAG
GCGGTTTGCGTATTGGGCGCTCTTCCGCTTCCTCGCTCACTGACTCGCTGCGCTCGGTCGTTCGGCTGCG
GCGAGCGGTATCAGCTCACTCAAAGGCGGTAATACGGTTATCCACAGAATCAGGGGATAACGCAGGAAAG
AACATGTGAGCAAAAGGCCAGCAAAAGGCCAGGAACCGTAAAAAGGCCGCGTTGCTGGCGTTTTTCCATA
GGCTCCGCCCCCCTGACGAGCATCACAAAAATCGACGCTCAAGTCAGAGGTGGCGAAACCCGACAGGACT
ATAAAGATACCAGGCGTTTCCCCCTGGAAGCTCCCTCGTGCGCTCTCCTGTTCCGACCCTGCCGCTTACC
GGATACCTGTCCGCCTTTCTCCCTTCGGGAAGCGTGGCGCTTTCTCATAGCTCACGCTGTAGGTATCTCA
GTTCGGTGTAGGTCGTTCGCTCCAAGCTGGGCTGTGTGCACGAACCCCCCGTTCAGCCCGACCGCTGCGC
CTTATCCGGTAACTATCGTCTTGAGTCCAACCCGGTAAGACACGACTTATCGCCACTGGCAGCAGCCACT
GGTAACAGGATTAGCAGAGCGAGGTATGTAGGCGGTGCTACAGAGTTCTTGAAGTGGTGGCCTAACTACG
GCTACACTAGAAGAACAGTATTTGGTATCTGCGCTCTGCTGAAGCCAGTTACCTTCGGAAAAAGAGTTGG
TAGCTCTTGATCCGGCAAACAAACCACCGCTGGTAGCGGTGGTTTTTTTGTTTGCAAGCAGCAGATTACG
CGCAGAAAAAAAGGATCTCAAGAAGATCCTTTGATCTTTTCTACGGGGTCTGACGCTCAGTGGAACGAAA
ACTCACGTTAAGGGATTTTGGTCATGAGATTATCAAAAAGGATCTTCACCTAGATCCTTTTAAATTAAAA
ATGAAGTTTTAAATCAATCTAAAGTATATATGAGTAAACTTGGTCTGACAGTTAGAAAAACTCATCGAGC
ATCAAATGAAACTGCAATTTATTCATATCAGGATTATCAATACCATATTTTTGAAAAAGCCGTTTCTGTA
ATGAAGGAGAAAACTCACCGAGGCAGTTCCATAGGATGGCAAGATCCTGGTATCGGTCTGCGATTCCGAC
TCGTCCAACATCAATACAACCTATTAATTTCCCCTCGTCAAAAATAAGGTTATCAAGTGAGAAATCACCA
TGAGTGACGACTGAATCCGGTGAGAATGGCAAAAGTTTATGCATTTCTTTCCAGACTTGTTCAACAGGCC
AGCCATTACGCTCGTCATCAAAATCACTCGCATCAACCAAACCGTTATTCATTCGTGATTGCGCCTGAGC
GAGACGAAATACGCGATCGCTGTTAAAAGGACAATTACAAACAGGAATCGAATGCAACCGGCGCAGGAAC
ACTGCCAGCGCATCAACAATATTTTCACCTGAATCAGGATATTCTTCTAATACCTGGAATGCTGTTTTCC
CAGGGATCGCAGTGGTGAGTAACCATGCATCATCAGGAGTACGGATAAAATGCTTGATGGTCGGAAGAGG
CATAAATTCCGTCAGCCAGTTTAGTCTGACCATCTCATCTGTAACATCATTGGCAACGCTACCTTTGCCA
TGTTTCAGAAACAACTCTGGCGCATCGGGCTTCCCATACAATCGATAGATTGTCGCACCTGATTGCCCGA
CATTATCGCGAGCCCATTTATACCCATATAAATCAGCATCCATGTTGGAATTTAATCGCGGCCTAGAGCA
AGACGTTTCCCGTTGAATATGGCTCATACTCTTCCTTTTTCAATATTATTGAAGCATTTATCAGGGTTAT
TGTCTCATGAGCGGATACATATTTGAATGTATTTAGAAAAATAAACAAATAGGGGTTCCGCGCACATTTC
CCCGAAAAGTGCCACCTGACGTCTAAGAAACCATTATTATCATGACATTAACCTATAAAAATAGGCGTAT
CACGAGGCCCTTTCGTCTCGCGCGTTTCGGTGATGACGGTGAAAACCTCTGACACATGCAGCTCCCGGAG
ACGGTCACAGCTTGTCTGTAAGCGGATGCCGGGAGCAGACAAGCCCGTCAGGGCGCGTCAGCGGGTGTTG
GCGGGTGTCGGGGCTGGCTTAACTATGCGGCATCAGAGCAGATTGTACTGAGAGTGCACCATATGCGGTG
TGAAATACCGCACAGATGCGTAAGGAGAAAATACCGCATCAGGCGCCATTCGCCATTCAGGCTGCGCAAC
TGTTGGGAAGGGCGATCGGTGCGGGCCTCTTCGCTATTACGCCAGCTGGCGAAAGGGGGATGTGCTGCAA
GGCGATTAAGTTGGGTAA
