>Addgene plasmid #87897 | pUC57 DYSF, alt exon 1a, 5a, 40a | depositor partial sequence | sequence record 172547 | pUC57 DYSF, alt exon 1a, 5a, 40a sequence 6360 bps
ATGCTGTGCTGCCTGCTGGTGAGGGCCAGCAACCTCCCCAGTGCGAAGAAGGACCGGCGCAGCGACCCTG
TCGCAAGCCTGACTTTCCGAGGGGTGAAGAAGAGAACCAAAGTCATCAAGAACAGCGTGAACCCTGTATG
GAATGAGGGATTTGAATGGGACCTCAAGGGCATCCCCCTGGACCAGGGCTCTGAGCTTCATGTGGTGGTC
AAAGACCATGAGACGATGGGGAGGAACAGGTTCCTGGGGGAAGCCAAGGTCCCACTCCGAGAGGTCCTCG
CCACCCCTAGTCTGTCCGCCAGCTTCAATGCCCCCCTGCTGGACACCAAGAAGCAGCCCACAGGGGCCTC
GCTGGTCCTGCAGGTGTCCTACACACCGCTGCCTGGAGCTGTGCCCCTGTTCCCGCCCCCTACTCCTCTG
GAGCCCTCCCCGACTCTGCCTGACCTGGATGTAGTGGCAGGCGGGGGACAGAGCCGGGCCGAGACTTGGT
CCCTGCTCAGTGACAGCACCATGGACACGAGATACTCTGGAAAGAAGTGGCCGGCCCCCACGGACACAGG
AGGAGAGGAAGACACAGAGGACCAGGGACTCACTGGAGATGAGGCGGAGCCATTCCTGGATCAAAGCGGA
GGCCCGGGGGCTCCCACCACCCCAAGGAAACTACCTTCACGTCCTCCGCCCCACTACCCCGGGATCAAAA
GAAAGCGAAGTGCGCCTACATCTAGAAAGCTGCTGTCAGACAAACCGCAGGATTTCCAGATCAGGGTCCA
GGTGATCGAGGGGCGCCAGCTGCCGGGGGTGAACATCAAGCCTGTGGTCAAGGTTACCGCTGCAGGGCAG
ACCAAGCGGACGCGGATCCACAAGGGAAACAGCCCACTCTTCAATGAGACTCTTTTCTTCAACTTGTTTG
ACTCTCCTGGGGAGCTGTTTGATGAGCCCATCTTTATCACGGTGGTAGACTCTCGTTCTCTCAGGACAGA
TGCTCTCCTCGGGGAGTTCCGGATGGACGTGGGCACCATTTACAGAGAGCCCCGGCACGCCTATCTCAGG
AAGTGGCTGCTGCTCTCAGACCCTGATGACTTCTCTGCTGGGGCCAGAGGCTACCTGAAAACAAGCCTTT
GTGTGCTGGGGCCTGGGGACGAAGCGCCTCTGGAGAGAAAAGACCCCTCTGAAGACAAGGAGGACATTGA
AAGCAACCTGCTCCGGCCCACAGGCGTAGCCCTGCGAGGAGCCCACTTCTGCCTGAAGGTCTTCCGGGCC
GAGGACTTGCCGCAGATGGACGATGCCGTGATGGACAACGTGAAACAGATCTTTGGCTTCGAGAGTAACA
AGAAGAACTTGGTGGACCCCTTTGTGGAGGTCAGCTTTGCGGGGAAAATGCTGTGCAGCAAGATCTTGGA
GAAGACGGCCAACCCTCAGTGGAACCAGAACATCACACTGCCTGCCATGTTTCCCTCCATGTGCGAAAAA
ATGAGGATTCGTATCATAGACTGGGACCGCCTGACTCACAATGACATCGTGGCTACCACCTACCTGAGTA
TGTCGAAAATCTCTGCCCCTGGAGGAGAAATAGAAGTGGATGACTACCTGGGCTTCCTCCCCACTTTTGG
GCCCTGCTACATCAACCTCTATGGCAGTCCCAGAGAGTTCACAGGCTTCCCAGACCCCTACACAGAGCTC
AACACAGGCAAGGGGGAAGGTGTGGCTTATCGTGGCCGGCTTCTGCTCTCCCTGGAGACCAAGCTGGTGG
AGCACAGTGAACAGAAGGTGGAGGACCTTCCTGCGGATGACATCCTCCGGGTGGAGAAGTACCTTAGGAG
GCGCAAGTACTCCCTGTTTGCGGCCTTCTACTCAGCCACCATGCTGCAGGATGTGGATGACGCCATCCAG
TTTGAGGTCAGCATCGGGAACTACGGGAACAAGTTCGACATGACCTGCCTGCCGCTGGCCTCCACCACTC
AGTACAGCCGTGCAGTCTTTGACGGGTGCCACTACTACTACCTACCCTGGGGTAACGTGAAACCCGTGGT
GGTGCTGTCATCCTACTGGGAGGACATCAGCCATAGAATCGAGACTCAGAACCAGCTGCTTGGGATTGCT
GACCGGCTGGAAGCTGGCCTGGAGCAGGTCCACCTGGCCCTGAAGGCGCAGTGCTCCACGGAGGACGTGG
ACTCGCTGGTGGCTCAGCTGACGGATGAGCTCATCGCAGGCTGCAGCCAGCCTCTGGGTGACATCCATGA
GACACCCTCTGCCACCCACCTGGACCAGTACCTGTACCAGCTGCGCACCCATCACCTGAGCCAAATCACT
GAGGCTGCCCTGGCCCTGAAGCTCGGCCACAGTGAGCTCCCTGCAGCTCTGGAGCAGGCGGAGGACTGGC
TCCTGCGTCTGCGTGCCCTGGCAGAGGAGCCCCAGAACAGCCTGCCGGACATCGTCATCTGGATGCTGCA
GGGAGACAAGCGTGTGGCATACCAGCGGGTGCCTGCCCACCAAGTCCTCTTCTCCCGGCGGGGTGCCAAC
TACTGTGGCAAGAATTGTGGGAAGCTACAGACAATCTTTCTGAAATATCCGATGGAGAAGGTGCCTGGCG
CCCGGATGCCAGTGCAGATACGGGTCAAGCTGTGGTTTGGGCTCTCTGTGGATGAGAAGGAGTTCAACCA
GTTTGCTGAGGGGAAGCTGTCTGTCTTTGCTGAAACCTATGAGAACGAGACTAAGTTGGCCCTTGTTGGG
AACTGGGGCACAACGGGCCTCACCTACCCCAAGTTTTCTGACGTCACGGGCAAGATCAAGCTACCCAAGG
ACAGCTTCCGCCCCTCGGCCGGCTGGACCTGGGCTGGAGATTGGTTCGTGTGCCCGGAGAAGACTCTGCT
CCATGACATGGACGCCGGTCACCTGAGCTTCGTGGAAGAGGTGTTTGAGAACCAGACCCGGCTTCCCGGA
GGCCAGTGGATCTACATGAGTGACAACTACACCGATGTGAACGGGGAGAAGGTGCTTCCCAAGGATGACA
TTGAGTGCCCACTGGGCTGGAAGTGGGAAGATGAGGAATGGTCCACAGACCTCAACCGGGCTGTCGATGA
GCAAGGCTGGGAGTATAGCATCACCATCCCCCCGGAGCGGAAGCCGAAGCACTGGGTCCCTGCTGAGAAG
ATGTACTACACACACCGACGGCGGCGCTGGGTGCGCCTGCGCAGGAGGGATCTCAGCCAAATGGAAGCAC
TGAAAAGGCACAGGCAGGCGGAGGCGGAGGGCGAGGGCTGGGAGTACGCCTCTCTTTTTGGCTGGAAGTT
CCACCTCGAGTACCGCAAGACAGATGCCTTCCGCCGCCGCCGCTGGCGCCGTCGCATGGAGCCACTGGAG
AAGACGGGGCCTGCAGCTGTGTTTGCCCTTGAGGGGGCCCTGGGCGGCGTGATGGATGACAAGAGTGAAG
ATTCCATGTCCGTCTCCACCTTGAGCTTCGGTGTGAACAGACCCACGATTTCCTGCATATTCGACTATGG
GAACCGCTACCATCTACGCTGCTACATGTACCAGGCCCGGGACCTGGCTGCGATGGACAAGGACTCTTTT
TCTGATCCCTATGCCATCGTCTCCTTCCTGCACCAGAGCCAGAAGACGGTGGTGGTGAAGAACACCCTTA
ACCCCACCTGGGACCAGACGCTCATCTTCTACGAGATCGAGATCTTTGGCGAGCCGGCCACAGTTGCTGA
GCAACCGCCCAGCATTGTGGTGGAGCTGTACGACCATGACACTTATGGTGCAGACGAGTTTATGGGTCGC
TGCATCTGTCAACCGAGTCTGGAACGGATGCCACGGCTGGCCTGGTTCCCACTGACGAGGGGCAGCCAGC
CGTCGGGGGAGCTGCTGGCCTCTTTTGAGCTCATCCAGAGAGAGAAGCCGGCCATCCACCATATTCCTGG
TTTTGAGGTGCAGGAGACATCAAGGATCCTGGATGAGTCTGAGGACACAGACCTGCCCTACCCACCACCC
CAGAGGGAGGCCAACATCTACATGGTTCCTCAGAACATCAAGCCAGCGCTCCAGCGTACCGCCATCGAGA
TCCTGGCATGGGGCCTGCGGAACATGAAGAGTTACCAGCTGGCCAACATCTCCTCCCCCAGCCTCGTGGT
AGAGTGTGGGGGCCAGACGGTGCAGTCCTGTGTCATCAGGAACCTCCGGAAGAACCCCAACTTTGACATC
TGCACCCTCTTCATGGAAGTGATGCTGCCCAGGGAGGAGCTCTACTGCCCCCCCATCACCGTCAAGGTCA
TCGATAACCGCCAGTTTGGCCGCCGGCCTGTGGTGGGCCAGTGTACCATCCGCTCCCTGGAGAGCTTCCT
GTGTGACCCCTACTCGGCGGAGAGTCCATCCCCACAGGGTGGCCCAGACGATGTGAGCCTACTCAGTCCT
GGGGAAGACGTGCTCATCGACATTGATGACAAGGAGCCCCTCATCCCCATCCAGCTTGCAGACGGTCTGT
CGAGCTTGGCCCCCACTAACACGGCTTCTCCTCCATCCAGTCCTCATGAGGAAGAGTTCATCGATTGGTG
GAGCAAATTCTTTGCCTCCATAGGGGAGAGGGAAAAGTGCGGCTCCTACCTGGAGAAGGATTTTGACACC
CTGAAGGTCTATGACACACAGCTGGAGAATGTGGAGGCCTTTGAGGGCCTGTCTGACTTTTGTAACACCT
TCAAGCTGTACCGGGGCAAGACGCAGGAGGAGACAGAAGATCCATCTGTGATTGGTGAATTTAAGGGCCT
CTTCAAAATTTATCCCCTCCCAGAAGACCCAGCCATCCCCATGCCCCCAAGACAGTTCCACCAGCTGGCC
GCCCAGGGACCCCAGGAGTGCTTGGTCCGTATCTACATTGTCCGAGCATTTGGCCTGCAGCCCAAGGACC
CCAATGGAAAGTGTGATCCTTACATCAAGATCTCCATAGGGAAGAAATCAGTGAGTGACCAGGATAACTA
CATCCCCTGCACGCTGGAGCCCGTATTTGGAAAGATGTTCGAGCTGACCTGCACTCTGCCTCTGGAGAAG
GACCTAAAGATCACTCTCTATGACTATGACCTCCTCTCCAAGGACGAAAAGATCGGTGAGACGGTCGTCG
ACCTGGAGAACAGGCTGCTGTCCAAGTTTGGGGCTCGCTGTGGACTCCCACAGACCTACTGTGTCTCTGG
ACCGAACCAGTGGCGGGACCAGCTCCGCCCCTCCCAGCTCCTCCACCTCTTCTGCCAGCAGCATAGAGTC
AAGGCACCTGTGTACCGGACAGACCGTGTAATGTTTCAGGATAAAGAATATTCCATTGAAGAGATAGAGG
CTGGCAGGATCCCAAACCCACACCTGGGCCCAGTGGAGGAGCGTCTGGCTCTGCATGTGCTTCAGCAGCA
GGGCCTGGTCCCGGAGCACGTGGAGTCACGGCCCCTCTACAGCCCCCTGCAGCCAGACATCGAGCAGGGG
AAGCTGCAGATGTGGGTCGACCTATTTCCGAAGGCCCTGGGGCGGCCTGGACCTCCCTTCAACATCACCC
CACGGAGAGCCAGAAGGTTTTTCCTGCGTTGTATTATCTGGAATACCAGAGATGTGATCCTGGATGACCT
GAGCCTCACGGGGGAGAAGATGAGCGACATTTATGTGAAAGGTTGGATGATTGGCTTTGAAGAACACAAG
CAAAAGACAGACGTGCATTATCGTTCCCTGGGAGGTGAAGGCAACTTCAACTGGAGGTTCATTTTCCCCT
TCGACTACCTGCCAGCTGAGCAAGTCTGTACCATTGCCAAGAAGGATGCCTTCTGGAGGCTGGACAAGAC
TGAGAGCAAAATCCCAGCACGAGTGGTGTTCCAGATCTGGGACAATGACAAGTTCTCCTTTGATGATTTT
CTGGGCTCCCTGCAGCTCGATCTCAACCGCATGCCCAAGCCAGCCAAGACAGCCAAGAAGTGCTCCTTGG
ACCAGCTGGATGATGCTTTCCACCCAGAATGGTTTGTGTCCCTTTTTGAGCAGAAAACAGTGAAGGGCTG
GTGGCCCTGTGTAGCAGAAGAGGGTGAGAAGAAAATACTGGCGGGCAAGCTGGAAATGACCTTGGAGATT
GTAGCAGAGAGTGAGCATGAGGAGCGGCCTGCTGGCCAGGGCCGGGATGAGCCCAACATGAACCCTAAGC
TTGAGGACCCAAGGCGCCCCGACACCTCCTTCCTGTGGTTTACCTCCCCATACAAGACCATGAAGTTCAT
CCTGTGGCGGCGTTTCCGGTGGGCCATCATCCTCTTCATCATCCTCTTCATCCTGCTGCTGTTCCTGGCC
ATCTTCATCTACGCCTTCCCGAACTATGCTGCCATGAAGCTGGTGAAGCCCTTCAGCTGA
